Addgene plasmid #203095: Salsa-BC254-P3F2
Purpose: Expression of barcoded reporter plasmid for PRESTO-Salsa; EGFP/BC254
Depositing lab: Noah Palm. Depositing organization: Yale University. Publication: Highly multiplexed bioactivity screening reveals human and microbiota metabolome-GPCRome interactions. Chen H, Rosen CE, Gonzalez-Hernandez JA, Song D, Potempa J, Ring AM, Palm NW. Cell. 2023 Jul 6;186(14):3095-3110.e19. doi: 10.1016/j.cell.2023.05.024. Epub 2023 Jun 14. PubMed 37321219.
Backbone
  Vector backbone: pCER206
  Vector type: Mammalian Expression
Growth in bacteria
  Bacterial resistance: Ampicillin, 100 μg/mL
  Growth temperature: 37°C
  Growth strain: DH5alpha
  Copy number: High Copy
Gene/Insert
  Gene/Insert name: EGFP/BC254
  Species: Synthetic
  Insert size (bp): 730
  Promoter: Tet Response Element (TRE)
  Cloning method: Restriction Enzyme; 5′ cloning site BsrGI (not destroyed); 3′ cloning site HindIII (not destroyed)
  Sequencing primers: 5′ Custom primer (GAAGCGCGATCACATGG)
Terms and licenses: Academic/Nonprofit Terms; Industry Terms: Not Available to Industry
How to cite: Salsa-BC254-P3F2 was a gift from Noah Palm (Addgene plasmid # 203095 ; http://n2t.net/addgene:203095 ; RRID:Addgene_203095)
