[The description below was written by a language model from this plasmid's Addgene catalogue record and pLannotate feature annotations shown in this document.]
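Description:
Salsa-BC254-P3F2 is a mammalian expression reporter plasmid built on the pCER206 backbone and is one member of the barcoded reporter set used in PRESTO-Salsa, a highly multiplexed assay for screening GPCR activation. It is maintained in E. coli as a high-copy plasmid through a ColE1/pUC-type origin, and selection is by ampicillin through the bla (AmpR) gene and its own promoter. No mammalian selection marker is annotated as intact. The short matches to lacI, an aminoglycoside phosphotransferase and SV40 large T antigen are fragments that appear to be backbone remnants.

The payload is a synthetic insert of about 730 bp, cloned between BsrGI and HindIII, that is catalogued as EGFP/BC254 and is under control of a Tet response element. In the 5,115-nt sequenced record, a tetO-repeat array sits centrally. On one side a TRE3G-type minimal promoter fragment faces the mammalian codon-optimised EGFP coding sequence. An SV40 polyadenylation signal lies downstream of EGFP, although it is annotated on the opposite strand. On the other side a minimal CMV promoter points in the opposite direction towards a multiple cloning site fragment, a rabbit β-globin intron and a β-globin poly(A) signal, which suggests a bidirectional Tet-responsive layout. No coding sequence is annotated in that second arm.

The BC254 barcode is not annotated in the feature table. Given the cloning sites, it presumably lies just downstream of EGFP within the transcribed region, but the record does not give its exact position. In use, a tetracycline-controlled transactivator released on receptor activation would drive the TRE, producing an EGFP transcript carrying a unique barcode. Sequencing that barcode would allow pooled readout of which receptor responded.
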