Features (pLannotate 1.2.2; 17 found; start..end, strand, type, name):
      2..55      +  CDS            lacI (fragment): lac repressor; lacI; The lac repressor binds to the lac operator to inhibit transcription in E. coli. This inhibition can be relieved by adding lactose or isopropyl-β-D-thiogalactopyranoside (IPTG).
    388..443     -  polyA_signal   β-globin poly(A) signal: rabbit β-globin polyadenylation signal (Gil and Proudfoot, 1987)
    518..640     -  CDS            HBB: HBB_COLGU - Experimental evidence at transcript level: Swiss-Prot protein existence level 2. Involved in oxygen transport from the lung to the various peripheral tissues. From Colobus guereza (Mantled guereza) (Eastern black-and-white colobus monkey).
    644..1216    -  intron         β-globin intron: intron from rabbit β-globin gene
   1312..1343    -  misc_feature   MCS (fragment): pUC18/19 multiple cloning site
   1437..1475    -  promoter       minimal CMV promoter: human cytomegalovirus (CMV) immediate early promoter
   1493..1708    -  protein_bind   tetracycline response element (fragment): contains seven copies of the tetracycline operator tetO tetracycline repressor TetR
   1708..1753    +  promoter       TRE3GV promoter (fragment): 3rd-generation Tet-responsive promoter that can be activated by binding of Tet-On® 3G, optimized for retroviral and lentiviral vectors
   1829..1856    +  misc_feature   MCS (fragment): pBluescript multiple cloning site
   1861..2580    +  CDS            EGFP: the original enhanced GFP (Yang et al., 1996) mammalian codon-optimized
   2590..2613    +  misc_feature   MCS (fragment): pBluescript multiple cloning site
   2627..2761    -  polyA_signal   SV40 poly(A) signal: SV40 polyadenylation signal
   2784..2867    -  CDS            large T antigen (fragment): large T antigen from SV40 (simian virus 40)
   2861..3091    -  CDS            str (fragment): STR_KLEPN - Protein inferred from homology: Swiss-Prot protein existence level 3. The aminoglycoside phosphotransferases achieve inactivation of their antibiotic substrates by phosphorylation. From Klebsiella pneumoniae.
   3210..3314    +  promoter       AmpR promoter: bla
   3315..4175    +  CDS            AmpR: β-lactamase; bla; confers resistance to ampicillin, carbenicillin, and related antibiotics
   4346..4934    +  rep_origin     ori: high-copy-number ColE1/pMB1/pBR322/pUC origin of replication
>Addgene plasmid #203095 | Salsa-BC254-P3F2 | addgene full sequence | sequence record 421439 | Addgene NGS Result
AGCGCCCAATACGCAAACCGCCTCTCCCCGCGCGTTGGCCGATTCATTAATGCAGTCGAGGGATCTCCAT
AAGAGAAGAGGGACAGCTATGACTGGGAGTAGTCAGGAGAGGAGGAAAAATCTGGCTAGTAAAACATGTA
AGGAAAATTTTAGGGATGTTAAAGAAAAAAATAACACAAAACAAAATATAAAAAAAATCTAACCTCAAGT
CAAGGCTTTTCTATGGAATAAGGAATGGACAGCAGGGGGCTGTTTCATATACTGATGACCTCTTTATAGC
CAACCTTTGTTCATGGCAGCCAGCATATGGGCATATGTTGCCAAACTCTAAACCAAATACTCATTCTGAT
GTTTTAAATGATTTGCCCTCCCATATGTCCTTCCGAGTGAGAGACACAAAAAATTCCAACACACTATTGC
AATGAAAATAAATTTCCTTTATTAGCCAGAAGTCAGATGCTCAAGGGGCTTCATGATGTCCCCATAATTT
TTGGCAGAGGGAAAAAGATCGATCTCAGTGGTATTTGTGAGCCAGGGCATTGGCCACACCAGCCACCACC
TTCTGATAGGCAGCCTGCACCTGAGGAGTGAATTCTTTGCCAAAATGATGAGACAGCACAACAACCAGCA
CGTTGCCCAGGAGCTGTAGGAAAGAGAAGAAGGCATGAACATGGTTAGCAGAGGGGCCCGGTTTGGACTC
AGAGTATTTTATCCTCATCTCAAACAGTGTATATCATTGTAACCATAAAGAGAAAGGCAGGATGATGACC
AGGGTGTAGTTGTTTCTACCAATAAGAATATTTCCACGCCAGCCAGAATTTATATGCAGAAATATTCTAC
CTTATCATTTAATTATAACAATTGTTCTCTAAAACTGTGCTGAAGTACAATATAATATACCCTGATTGCC
TTGAAAAAAAAGTGATTAGAGAAAGTACTTACAATCTGACAAATAAACAAAAGTGAATTTAAAAATTCGT
TACAAATGCAAGCTAAAGTTTAACGAAAAAGTTACAGAAAATGAAAAGAAAATAAGAGGAGACAATGGTT
GTCAACAGAGTAGAAAGTGAAAGAAACAAAATTATCATGAGGGTCCATGGTGATACAAGGGACATCTTCC
CATTCTAAACAACACCCTGAAAACTTTGCCCCCTCCATATAACATGAATTTTACAATAGCGAAAAAGAAA
GAACAATCAAGGGTCCCCAAACTCACCCTGAAGTTCTCAGCTCTAGAGATATCGTCGAGGCCGCGCTAGC
GTTTAAACTGTCGACCTTAATTAAGAGATCTGCTCGAGGCGCGTCAGCTGACTAGAGGATCCCCGGGTAC
CGAGCTCGAATTCGGGGCCGCGGAGGCTGGATCGGTCCCGGTGTCTTCTATGGAGGTCAAAACAGCGTGG
ATGGCGTCTCCAGGCGATCTGACGGTTCACTAAACGAGCTCTGCTTATATAGGCCTCCCACCGTACACGC
CTACCTCGACCCGGGTACCGAGCTCGACTTTCACTTTTCTCTATCACTGATAGGGAGTGGTAAACTCGAC
TTTCACTTTTCTCTATCACTGATAGGGAGTGGTAAACTCGACTTTCACTTTTCTCTATCACTGATAGGGA
GTGGTAAACTCGACTTTCACTTTTCTCTATCACTGATAGGGAGTGGTAAACTCGACTTTCACTTTTCTCT
ATCACTGATAGGGAGTGGTAAACTCGACCTATATAAGCAGAGCTCGTTTAGTGAACCGTCAGATCGCCTG
GAGACGCCATCCACGCTGTTTTGACCTCCATAGAAGACACCGGGACCGATCCAGCCTCCGCGGCCCCGAA
TTCCTGCAGCGGCCGCTCTAGAACTAGTGGATCCCCGCGGATGGTGAGCAAGGGCGAGGAGCTGTTCACC
GGGGTGGTGCCCATCCTGGTCGAGCTGGACGGCGACGTAAACGGCCACAAGTTCAGCGTGTCCGGCGAGG
GCGAGGGCGATGCCACCTACGGCAAGCTGACCCTGAAGTTCATCTGCACCACCGGCAAGCTGCCCGTGCC
CTGGCCCACCCTCGTGACCACCCTGACCTACGGCGTGCAGTGCTTCAGCCGCTACCCCGACCACATGAAG
CAGCACGACTTCTTCAAGTCCGCCATGCCCGAAGGCTACGTCCAGGAGCGCACCATCTTCTTCAAGGACG
ACGGCAACTACAAGACCCGCGCCGAGGTGAAGTTCGAGGGCGACACCCTGGTGAACCGCATCGAGCTGAA
GGGCATCGACTTCAAGGAGGACGGCAACATCCTGGGGCACAAGCTGGAGTACAACTACAACAGCCACAAC
GTCTATATCATGGCCGACAAGCAGAAGAACGGCATCAAGGTGAACTTCAAGATCCGCCACAACATCGAGG
ACGGCAGCGTGCAGCTCGCCGACCACTACCAGCAGAACACCCCCATCGGCGACGGCCCCGTGCTGCTGCC
CGACAACCACTACCTGAGCACCCAGTCCGCCCTGAGCAAAGACCCCAACGAGAAGCGCGATCACATGGTC
CTGCTGGAGTTCGTGACCGCCGCCGGGATCACTCTCGGCATGGACGAGCTGTACAAGTAACTAGTGCAGG
GAATTCGATATCAAGCTTGTCGACCTAGTTCTAGAGGATCCAGACATGATAAGATACATTGATGAGTTTG
GACAAACCACAACTAGAATGCAGTGAAAAAAATGCTTTATTTGTGAAATTTGTGATGCTATTGCTTTATT
TGTAACCATTATAAGCTGCAATAAACAAGTTAACAACAACAATTGCATTCATTTTATGTTTCAGGTTCAG
GGGGAGGTGTGGGAGGTTTTTTAAAGCAAGTAAAACCTCTACAAATGTGGTATGGCTGATTATGATCCTG
CAAGCCTCGTCGTCCTGGCCGGACCACGCTATCTGTGCAAGGTCCCCGGCCCCGGACGCGCGCTCCATGA
GCAGAGCGCCCGCCGCCGAGGCGAAGACTCGGGCGGCGCCCTGCCCGTCCCACCAGGTCAACAGGCGGTA
ACCGGCCTCTTCATCGGGAATGCGCGCGACCTTCAGCATCGCCGGCATGTCCCCCTGGCGGACGGGAAGT
ATCCAGCTCGACCAAGCTGGCCGCGTCGAGTGAAGACGAAAGGGCCTCGTGATACGCCTATTTTTATAGG
TTAATGTCATGATAATAATGGTTTCTTAGACGTCAGGTGGCACTTTTCGGGGAAATGTGCGCGGAACCCC
TATTTGTTTATTTTTCTAAATACATTCAAATATGTATCCGCTCATGAGACAATAACCCTGATAAATGCTT
CAATAATATTGAAAAAGGAAGAGTATGAGTATTCAACATTTCCGTGTCGCCCTTATTCCCTTTTTTGCGG
CATTTTGCCTTCCTGTTTTTGCTCACCCAGAAACGCTGGTGAAAGTAAAAGATGCTGAAGATCAGTTGGG
TGCACGAGTGGGTTACATCGAACTGGATCTCAACAGCGGTAAGATCCTTGAGAGTTTTCGCCCCGAAGAA
CGTTTTCCAATGATGAGCACTTTTAAAGTTCTGCTATGTGGCGCGGTATTATCCCGTGTTGACGCCGGGC
AAGAGCAACTCGGTCGCCGCATACACTATTCTCAGAATGACTTGGTTGAGTACTCACCAGTCACAGAAAA
GCATCTTACGGATGGCATGACAGTAAGAGAATTATGCAGTGCTGCCATAACCATGAGTGATAACACTGCG
GCCAACTTACTTCTGACAACGATCGGAGGACCGAAGGAGCTAACCGCTTTTTTGCACAACATGGGGGATC
ATGTAACTCGCCTTGATCGTTGGGAACCGGAGCTGAATGAAGCCATACCAAACGACGAGCGTGACACCAC
GATGCCTGTAGCAATGGCAACAACGTTGCGCAAACTATTAACTGGCGAACTACTTACTCTAGCTTCCCGG
CAACAATTAATAGACTGGATGGAGGCGGATAAAGTTGCAGGACCACTTCTGCGCTCGGCCCTTCCGGCTG
GCTGGTTTATTGCTGATAAATCTGGAGCCGGTGAGCGTGGGTCTCGCGGTATCATTGCAGCACTGGGGCC
AGATGGTAAGCCCTCCCGTATCGTAGTTATCTACACGACGGGGAGTCAGGCAACTATGGATGAACGAAAT
AGACAGATCGCTGAGATAGGTGCCTCACTGATTAAGCATTGGTAACTGTCAGACCAAGTTTACTCATATA
TACTTTAGATTGATTTAAAACTTCATTTTTAATTTAAAAGGATCTAGGTGAAGATCCTTTTTGATAATCT
CATGACCAAAATCCCTTAACGTGAGTTTTCGTTCCACTGAGCGTCAGACCCCGTAGAAAAGATCAAAGGA
TCTTCTTGAGATCCTTTTTTTCTGCGCGTAATCTGCTGCTTGCAAACAAAAAAACCACCGCTACCAGCGG
TGGTTTGTTTGCCGGATCAAGAGCTACCAACTCTTTTTCCGAAGGTAACTGGCTTCAGCAGAGCGCAGAT
ACCAAATACTGTTCTTCTAGTGTAGCCGTAGTTAGGCCACCACTTCAAGAACTCTGTAGCACCGCCTACA
TACCTCGCTCTGCTAATCCTGTTACCAGTGGCTGCTGCCAGTGGCGATAAGTCGTGTCTTACCGGGTTGG
ACTCAAGACGATAGTTACCGGATAAGGCGCAGCGGTCGGGCTGAACGGGGGGTTCGTGCACACAGCCCAG
CTTGGAGCGAACGACCTACACCGAACTGAGATACCTACAGCGTGAGCTATGAGAAAGCGCCACGCTTCCC
GAAGGGAGAAAGGCGGACAGGTATCCGGTAAGCGGCAGGGTCGGAACAGGAGAGCGCACGAGGGAGCTTC
CAGGGGGAAACGCCTGGTATCTTTATAGTCCTGTCGGGTTTCGCCACCTCTGACTTGAGCGTCGATTTTT
GTGATGCTCGTCAGGGGGGCGGAGCCTATGGAAAAACGCCAGCAACGCGGCCTTTTTACGGTTCCTGGCC
TTTTGCTGGCCTTTTGCTCACATGTTCTTTCCTGCGTTATCCCCTGATTCTGTGGATAACCGTATTACCG
CCTTTGAGTGAGCTGATACCGCTCGCCGCAGCCGAACGACCGAGCGCAGCGAGTCAGTGAGCGAGGAAGC
GGAAG
