>Addgene plasmid #203095 | Salsa-BC254-P3F2 | depositor partial sequence | sequence record 393968 | BC254
CTAGTGCAGG
